>Addgene plasmid #74215 | pMZ379 | depositor full sequence | sequence record 139305 | pMZ379 sequence 10739 bps
GGTGTGAAATACCGCACAGATGCGTAAGGAGAAAATACCGCATCAGGCGCCATTCGCCATTCAGGCTGCG
CAACTGTTGGGAAGGGCGATCGGTGCGGGCCTCTTCGCTATTACGCCAGCTGGCGAAAGGGGGATGTGCT
GCAAGGCGATTAAGTTGGGTAACGCCAGGGTTTTCCCAGTCACGACGTTGTAAAACGACGGCCAGTGCCA
AGCTTGCATGCCTGCAGGTCGACTCTAGAGGATCCCCACGGTACCCCTGTTTCGTCCTCACGGACTCATC
AGACCGGAAAGCACATCCGGTGACAGGGCACCACCGACTCGGTGCCACTCACTTTTTTCAAGTTGATAAC
GGACTAGCCTTATTTTAACTTGCTATTTCTAGCTCTAAAACAGAGAGATAACCCACAAGAATTGAGTTAA
GCCCATTCTTCGGTACAGGTTATGTTTTTTGGCAACAGCAACTATTCAAATCAACTGAAAGTTTTTTAGA
ATTCAACAACTTCCAATACTCAAGTGTCCAAGCTAGCAAACTGTTTAATAATCGTGACCCAACATTCCTT
TCATGCGCACCCTCAGCGTCACATAAATCAACACTTTACAACACCTATTCAAAGCTTCTATATGCCTTCG
TCATTTAAATGTCTAACATTTCAAAAAAGTGTTTGCTAATGGTAAATTCTTGAGTTTTCTTGGAAGCACA
TATATAACGAGTGTGACTGTTCTACGCTCCTTGCTGACTAGTCATCAGTCTACGCATGCCAACTACCACC
AACATAAGCAAAAGGTACCCGGGGTACCGAGCTCGAATTCGTAATCATGTCATAGCTGTTTCCTGTGTGA
AATTGTTATCCGCTCACAATTCCACACAACATACGAGCCGGAAGCATAAAGTGTAAAGCCTGGGGTGCCT
AATGAGTGAGCTAACTCACATTAATTGCGTTGCGCTCACTGCCCGCTTTCCAGTCGGGAAACCTGTCGTG
CCAGCTGCATTAATGAATCGGCCAACGCGCGGGGAGAGGCGGTTTGCGTATTGGGCGCTCTTCCGCTTCC
TCGCTCACTGACTCGCTGCGCTCGGTCGTTCGGCTGCGGCGAGCGGTATCAGCTCACTCAAAGGCGGTAA
TACGGTTATCCACAGAATCAGGGGATAACGCAGGAAAGAACATGTGAGCAAAAGGCCAGCAAAAGGCCAG
GAACCGTAAAAAGGCCGCGTTGCTGGCGTTTTTCCATAGGCTCCGCCCCCCTGACGAGCATCACAAAAAT
CGACGCTCAAGTCAGAGGTGGCGAAACCCGACAGGACTATAAAGATACCAGGCGTTTCCCCCTGGAAGCT
CCCTCGTGCGCTCTCCTGTTCCGACCCTGCCGCTTACCGGATACCTGTCCGCCTTTCTCCCTTCGGGAAG
CGTGGCGCTTTCTCATAGCTCACGCTGTAGGTATCTCAGTTCGGTGTAGGTCGTTCGCTCCAAGCTGGGC
TGTGTGCACGAACCCCCCGTTCAGCCCGACCGCTGCGCCTTATCCGGTAACTATCGTCTTGAGTCCAACC
CGGTAAGACACGACTTATCGCCACTGGCAGCAGCCACTGGTAACAGGATTAGCAGAGCGAGGTATGTAGG
CGGTGCTACAGAGTTCTTGAAGTGGTGGCCTAACTACGGCTACACTAGAAGAACAGTATTTGGTATCTGC
GCTCTGCTGAAGCCAGTTACCTTCGGAAAAAGAGTTGGTAGCTCTTGATCCGGCAAACAAACCACCGCTG
GTAGCGGTGGTTTTTTTGTTTGCAAGCAGCAGATTACGCGCAGAAAAAAAGGATCTCAAGAAGATCCTTT
GATCTTTTCTACGGGGTCTGACGCTCAGTGGAACGAAAACTCACGTTAAGGGATTTTGGTCATGAGATTA
TCAAAAAGGATCTTCACCTAGATCCTTTTAAATTAAAAATGAAGTTTTAAATCAATCTAAAGTATATATG
AGTAAACTTGGTCTGACAGTTACCAATGCTTAATCAGTGAGGCACCTATCTCAGCGATCTGTCTATTTCG
TTCATCCATAGTTGCCTGACTCCCCGTCGTGTAGATAACTACGATACGGGAGGGCTTACCATCTGGCCCC
AGTGCTGCAATGATACCGCGAGACCCACGCTCACCGGCTCCAGATTTATCAGCAATAAACCAGCCAGCCG
GAAGGGCCGAGCGCAGAAGTGGTCCTGCAACTTTATCCGCCTCCATCCAGTCTATTAATTGTTGCCGGGA
AGCTAGAGTAAGTAGTTCGCCAGTTAATAGTTTGCGCAACGTTGTTGCCATTGCTACAGGCATCGTGGTG
TCACGCTCGTCGTTTGGTATGGCTTCATTCAGCTCCGGTTCCCAACGATCAAGGCGAGTTACATGATCCC
CCATGTTGTGCAAAAAAGCGGTTAGCTCCTTCGGTCCTCCGATCGTTGTCAGAAGTAAGTTGGCCGCAGT
GTTATCACTCATGGTTATGGCAGCACTGCATAATTCTCTTACTGTCATGCCATCCGTAAGATGCTTTTCT
GTGACTGGTGAGTACTCAACCAAGTCATTCTGAGAATAGTGTATGCGGCGACCGAGTTGCTCTTGCCCGG
CGTCAATACGGGATAATACCGCGCCACATAGCAGAACTTTAAAAGTGCTCATCATTGGAAAACGTTCTTC
GGGGCGAAAACTCTCAAGGATCTTACCGCTGTTGAGATCCAGTTCGATGTAACCCACTCGTGCACCCAAC
TGATCTTCAGCATCTTTTACTTTCACCAGCGTTTCTGGGTGAGCAAAAACAGGAAGGCAAAATGCCGCAA
AAAAGGGAATAAGGGCGACACGGAAATGTTGAATACTCATACTCTTCCTTTTTCAATATTATTGAAGCAT
TTATCAGGGTTATTGTCTCATGAGCGGATACATATTTGAATGTATTTAGAAAAATAAACAAATAGGGGTT
CCGCGCACATTTCCCCGAAAAGTGCCACCTGACGCCCTACAACAACTAAGAAAATGGCTATCATGCGGAA
GCTGGTGAGAAGAACAGCATCGGGACAAGGGAAGGAAGAACAAAGACAAAGAAAACAAAAGAAAGCAATT
GAAAACAAAACAAAACAATTTTCATTCCTTCTCTTATCATTCCTTTTCTTTTCTTTTCTCTCATTCAACG
CACTCCATCGTATCCGTATTCCTCTTATTTTTTCTCTTTCTCTATATCCATTTCTTTCTCTCTAGGTGTG
TCCTCTCTCTCTCTTCAATTTCTCTACTCCGCATTCCAACGCATCCTTCCCCCAACCTCCCATTTCCTCC
TTACGGCCCGATAGCGATCGTCTTTCCCTCGCTATCACTCGCTACCGGCCCCTCCTCTGCACCGTAACCT
CCTACGTATTTACCATATCATAAAGTTTTTTCCGACGCTTATCGCTGACCCCCTGTCGCCCTCCTATTGG
CTTCCGGATTATCTTCTTGTCCATAAGGTGATCCATGCTTCCTGAAGATTCCCGAAATGTGTCCACTTTG
GCGGGGAATCATTCCATCCACTTCTTTCTCTCTCGCTTTCCTCATTCGGCGCTCCCCTTCCGCGTCTCAT
TGGTCTTCCGCTCCGTTTTTGCTTTGCCGATGTTACTTGGGGAGAGGTGCGATAATCCTTTCGCAAAAAC
TCGGTTTGACGCCTCCCATGGTATAAATAGTGGGTGGTGGACAGGTGCCTTCGCTTTTCTTTAAGCAAGA
GAATTGCTGCAGGTCGACTCTAGAGATGGACAAGAAGTACTCCATTGGGCTCGATATCGGCACAAACAGC
GTCGGCTGGGCCGTCATTACGGACGAGTACAAGGTGCCGAGCAAAAAATTCAAAGTTCTGGGCAATACCG
ATCGCCACAGCATAAAGAAGAACCTCATTGGCGCCCTCCTGTTCGACTCCGGGGAGACGGCCGAAGCCAC
GCGGCTCAAAAGAACAGCACGGCGCAGATATACCCGCAGAAAGAATCGGATCTGCTACCTGCAGGAGATC
TTTAGTAATGAGATGGCTAAGGTGGATGACTCTTTCTTCCATAGGCTGGAGGAGTCCTTTTTGGTGGAGG
AGGATAAAAAGCACGAGCGCCACCCAATCTTTGGCAATATCGTGGACGAGGTGGCGTACCATGAAAAGTA
CCCAACCATATATCATCTGAGGAAGAAGCTTGTAGACAGTACTGATAAGGCTGACTTGCGGTTGATCTAT
CTCGCGCTGGCGCATATGATCAAATTTCGGGGACACTTCCTCATCGAGGGGGACCTGAACCCAGACAACA
GCGATGTCGACAAACTCTTTATCCAACTGGTTCAGACTTACAATCAGCTTTTCGAAGAGAACCCGATCAA
CGCATCCGGAGTTGACGCCAAAGCAATCCTGAGCGCTAGGCTGTCCAAATCCCGGCGGCTCGAAAACCTC
ATCGCACAGCTCCCTGGGGAGAAGAAGAACGGCCTGTTTGGTAATCTTATCGCCCTGTCACTCGGGCTGA
CCCCCAACTTTAAATCTAACTTCGACCTGGCCGAAGATGCCAAGCTTCAACTGAGCAAAGACACCTACGA
TGATGATCTCGACAATCTGCTGGCCCAGATCGGCGACCAGTACGCAGACCTTTTTTTGGCGGCAAAGAAC
CTGTCAGACGCCATTCTGCTGAGTGATATTCTGCGAGTGAACACGGAGATCACCAAAGCTCCGCTGAGCG
CTAGTATGATCAAGCGCTATGATGAGCACCACCAAGACTTGACTTTGCTGAAGGCCCTTGTCAGACAGCA
ACTGCCTGAGAAGTACAAGGAAATTTTCTTCGATCAGTCTAAAAATGGCTACGCCGGATACATTGACGGC
GGAGCAAGCCAGGAGGAATTTTACAAATTTATTAAGCCCATCTTGGAAAAAATGGACGGCACCGAGGAGC
TGCTGGTAAAGCTTAACAGAGAAGATCTGTTGCGCAAACAGCGCACTTTCGACAATGGAAGCATCCCCCA
CCAGATTCACCTGGGCGAACTGCACGCTATCCTCAGGCGGCAAGAGGATTTCTACCCCTTTTTGAAAGAT
AACAGGGAAAAGATTGAGAAAATCCTCACATTTCGGATACCCTACTATGTAGGCCCCCTCGCCCGGGGAA
ATTCCAGATTCGCGTGGATGACTCGCAAATCAGAAGAGACCATCACTCCCTGGAACTTCGAGGAAGTCGT
GGATAAGGGGGCCTCTGCCCAGTCCTTCATCGAAAGGATGACTAACTTTGATAAAAATCTGCCTAACGAA
AAGGTGCTTCCTAAACACTCTCTGCTGTACGAGTACTTCACAGTTTATAACGAGCTCACCAAGGTCAAAT
ACGTCACAGAAGGGATGAGAAAGCCAGCATTCCTGTCTGGAGAGCAGAAGAAAGCTATCGTGGACCTCCT
CTTCAAGACGAACCGGAAAGTTACCGTGAAACAGCTCAAAGAAGACTATTTCAAAAAGATTGAATGTTTC
GACTCTGTTGAAATCAGCGGAGTGGAGGATCGCTTCAACGCATCCCTGGGAACGTATCACGATCTCCTGA
AAATCATTAAAGACAAGGACTTCCTGGACAATGAGGAGAACGAGGACATTCTTGAGGACATTGTCCTCAC
CCTTACGTTGTTTGAAGATAGGGAGATGATTGAAGAACGCTTGAAAACTTACGCTCATCTCTTCGACGAC
AAAGTCATGAAACAGCTCAAGAGGCGCCGATATACAGGATGGGGGCGGCTGTCAAGAAAACTGATCAATG
GGATCCGAGATAAGCAGTCTGGAAAGACAATCCTGGATTTTCTTAAGTCCGATGGATTTGCCAACCGGAA
CTTCATGCAGTTGATCCATGATGACTCTCTCACCTTTAAGGAGGACATCCAGAAAGCACAAGTTTCTGGC
CAGGGGGACAGTCTTCACGAGCACATCGCTAATCTTGCAGGTAGCCCAGCTATCAAAAAGGGAATACTGC
AGACCGTTAAGGTCGTGGATGAACTCGTCAAAGTAATGGGAAGGCATAAGCCCGAGAATATCGTTATCGA
GATGGCCCGAGAGAACCAAACTACCCAGAAGGGACAGAAGAACAGTAGGGAAAGGATGAAGAGGATTGAA
GAGGGTATAAAAGAACTGGGGTCCCAAATCCTTAAGGAACACCCAGTTGAAAACACCCAGCTTCAGAATG
AGAAGCTCTACCTGTACTACCTGCAGAACGGCAGGGACATGTACGTGGATCAGGAACTGGACATCAATCG
GCTCTCCGACTACGACGTGGATCATATCGTGCCCCAGTCTTTTCTCAAAGATGATTCTATTGATAATAAA
GTGTTGACAAGATCCGATAAAAATAGAGGGAAGAGTGATAACGTCCCCTCAGAAGAAGTTGTCAAGAAAA
TGAAAAATTATTGGCGGCAGCTGCTGAACGCCAAACTGATCACACAACGGAAGTTCGATAATCTGACTAA
GGCTGAACGAGGTGGCCTGTCTGAGTTGGATAAAGCCGGCTTCATCAAAAGGCAGCTTGTTGAGACACGC
CAGATCACCAAGCACGTGGCCCAAATTCTCGATTCACGCATGAACACCAAGTACGATGAAAATGACAAAC
TGATTCGAGAGGTGAAAGTTATTACTCTGAAGTCTAAGCTGGTCTCAGATTTCAGAAAGGACTTTCAGTT
TTATAAGGTGAGAGAGATCAACAATTACCACCATGCGCATGATGCCTACCTGAATGCAGTGGTAGGCACT
GCACTTATCAAAAAATATCCCAAGCTTGAATCTGAATTTGTTTACGGAGACTATAAAGTGTACGATGTTA
GGAAAATGATCGCAAAGTCTGAGCAGGAAATAGGCAAGGCCACCGCTAAGTACTTCTTTTACAGCAATAT
TATGAATTTTTTCAAGACCGAGATTACACTGGCCAATGGAGAGATTCGGAAGCGACCACTTATCGAAACA
AACGGAGAAACAGGAGAAATCGTGTGGGACAAGGGTAGGGATTTCGCGACAGTCCGGAAGGTCCTGTCCA
TGCCGCAGGTGAACATCGTTAAAAAGACCGAAGTACAGACCGGAGGCTTCTCCAAGGAAAGTATCCTCCC
GAAAAGGAACAGCGACAAGCTGATCGCACGCAAAAAAGATTGGGACCCCAAGAAATACGGCGGATTCGAT
TCTCCTACAGTCGCTTACAGTGTACTGGTTGTGGCCAAAGTGGAGAAAGGGAAGTCTAAAAAACTCAAAA
GCGTCAAGGAACTGCTGGGCATCACAATCATGGAGCGATCAAGCTTCGAAAAAAACCCCATCGACTTTCT
CGAGGCGAAAGGATATAAAGAGGTCAAAAAAGACCTCATCATTAAGCTTCCCAAGTACTCTCTCTTTGAG
CTTGAAAACGGCCGGAAACGAATGCTCGCTAGTGCGGGCGAGCTGCAGAAAGGTAACGAGCTGGCACTGC
CCTCTAAATACGTTAATTTCTTGTATCTGGCCAGCCACTATGAAAAGCTCAAAGGGTCTCCCGAAGATAA
TGAGCAGAAGCAGCTGTTCGTGGAACAACACAAACACTACCTTGATGAGATCATCGAGCAAATAAGCGAA
TTCTCCAAAAGAGTGATCCTCGCCGACGCTAACCTCGATAAGGTGCTTTCTGCTTACAATAAGCACAGGG
ATAAGCCCATCAGGGAGCAGGCAGAAAACATTATCCACTTGTTTACTCTGACCAACTTGGGCGCGCCTGC
AGCCTTCAAGTACTTCGACACCACCATAGACAGAAAGCGGTACACCTCTACAAAGGAGGTCCTGGACGCC
ACACTGATTCATCAGTCAATTACGGGGCTCTATGAAACAAGAATCGACCTCTCTCAGCTCGGTGGAGACA
GCAGGGCTGACCCCAAGAAGAAGAGGAAGGTGTGATTTTGGACCTCGAGTCATTGGACCTCGAGTCATGT
AATTAGTTATGTCACGCTTACATTCACGCCCTCCCCCCACATCCGCTCTAACCGAAAAGGAAGGAGTTAG
ACAACCTGAAGTCTAGGTCCCTATTTATTTTTTTATAGTTATGTTAGTATTAAGAACGTTATTTATATTT
CAAATTTTTCTTTTTTTTCTGTACAGACGCGTGTACGCATGTAACATTATACTGAAAACCTTGCTTGAGA
AGGTTTTGGGACGCTCGAAGGCTTTAATTTGCGATCCCCGTCTAAGAAACCATTATTATCATGACATTAA
CCTATAAAAATAGGCGTATCACGAGGCCCTTTCGTCTCGCGCGTTTCGGTGATGACGGTGAAAACCTCTG
ACACATGCAGCTCCCGGAGACGGTCACAGCTTGTCTGTAAGCGGATGCCGGGAGCAGACAAGCCCGTCAG
GGCGCGTCAGCGGGTGTTGGCGGGTGTCGGGGCTGGCTTAACTATGCGGCATCAGAGCAGATTGTACTGA
GAGTGCACCATAATCGATGGCCAACCTTCCAATTCATTAAATCGAGTCCTCCATCAGATGATTTACAAGG
TTTTGCATAGAATCCCTAAGTAAGAGAAGTTGTTAGTGATTTCTTCAAGTTTACTAAAATTTACATACAA
ATGGATGATCTCTTCTCCATTGTTTCCTTTCTTCTTGCAAACGCGTTTTACAAAGAGATGACATGCTATT
TTCTGATTATTTTTTTCTATAGTTTTCTATTTTGTACGTCCTTGGGAGTCCGAAATGTAAAATCGGGGTA
TGGTTAGTAGCGGCAGCGTTCATTATGGTATATAAAAGATAAAAAGTAGGGGCAAGCGAGACAGAATGGG
ATACAAGGGCATCGTCTATAATTATAGCTAAAAATTGTATTTTAATTTGTATTTTTTGTAATTTTATTTC
TCATTGTTTTACTTAAAATGAATGCGAATTAGAGAAAACTTCAACGAAATGTCAAAATAAGCTCAGCAAA
ATATACAATTTTAGGGAAAGCGATCAGCAACTTATTCTCCGTTGTAGATTCTTTTTCTTCATAAATTCCA
ACAATGTAACTGCCAATTGATTTTTCTCTAGATGCTAATAAATTGAAACTAATGAATATAATAACACAGG
TTTTGATAAATTGTAAACTCTTACTCAAAAAAAGAATGTTAAAACTAATTTAACCTTTTTATAAAGGCTC
ATGGCGTTAAAGAGGATAGTAAAAATTCTACAATTTTTTAATTTAATGTCACAATTGTCTTGCGAATATA
ATTCTATTAATTTTCGCTAACTGCTGTTTTAGTACTATTACTTTCAATATGCCTTATATGCAACTTTAAT
TCATGAAGAATGCAATATTTTTGCAATCTTTCTTGTACTGAGCGCTTTTTATCATTTAGTACTCATTATT
TAATTTTTCAGTAAAGGGCAATAAATAAATTTGTAGAAGATGCAATGTAATCTCCTCTATCCTTTTGCTC
ATATGTTTATGAGTATACCTAGTCTAGAAAGGCTTGTATTTAAAATATTATTCAATAAAAATTCACAATT
TTTACGACATGTGCTACCATTCACTTAACTTCCTGATTATAAAATTGGTTCGTTTATACTAATTACTTAA
GTACCTTTAACTAAACAAAATGCCTATATATATATTAATTTACAATGAGTGTCAGATAAGTCACTATGTC
CGAGTGGTTAAGGAGTTAGACTCGCCATCGACATGGAGGCCCAGAATACCCTCCTTGACAGTCTTGACGT
GCGCAGCTCAGGGGCATGATGTGACTGTCGCCCGTACATTTAGCCCATACATCCCCATGTATAATCATTT
GCATCCATACATTTTGATGGCCGCACGGCGCGAAGCAAAAATTACGGCTCCTCGCTGCAGACCTGCGAGC
AGGGAAACGCTCCCCTCACAGACGCGTTGAATTGTCCCCACGCCGCGCCCCTGTAGAGAAATATAAAAGG
TTAGGATTTGCCACTGAGGTTCTTCTTTCATATACTTCCTTTTAAAATCTTGCTAGGATACAGTTCTCAC
ATCACATCCGAACATAAACAACCATGGGTACCACTCTTGACGACACGGCTTACCGGTACCGCACCAGTGT
CCCGGGGGACGCCGAGGCCATCGAGGCACTGGATGGGTCCTTCACCACCGACACCGTCTTCCGCGTCACC
GCCACCGGGGACGGCTTCACCCTGCGGGAGGTGCCGGTGGACCCGCCCCTGACCAAGGTGTTCCCCGACG
ACGAATCGGACGACGAATCGGACGACGGGGAGGACGGCGACCCGGACTCCCGGACGTTCGTCGCGTACGG
GGACGACGGCGACCTGGCGGGCTTCGTGGTCGTCTCGTACTCCGGCTGGAACCGCCGGCTGACCGTCGAG
GACATCGAGGTCGCCCCGGAGCACCGGGGGCACGGGGTCGGGCGCGCGTTGATGGGGCTCGCGACGGAGT
TCGCCCGCGAGCGGGGCGCCGGGCACCTCTGGCTGGAGGTCACCAACGTCAACGCACCGGCGATCCACGC
GTACCGGCGGATGGGGTTCACCCTCTGCGGCCTGGACACCGCCCTGTACGACGGCACCGCCTCGGACGGC
GAGCAGGCGCTCTACATGAGCATGCCCTGCCCCTAATCAGTACTGACAATAAAAAGATTCTTGTTTTCAA
GAACTTGTCATTTGTATAGTTTTTTTATATTGTAGTTGTTCTATTTTAATCAAATGTTAGCGTGATTTAT
ATTTTTTTTCGCCTCGACATCATCTGCCCAGATGCGAAGTTAAGTGCGCAGAAAGTAATATCATGCGTCA
ATCGTATGTGAATGCTGGTCGCTATACTG
Features (pLannotate 1.2.2; 26 found; start..end, strand, type, name):
      1..47      +  misc_feature   bom (fragment): basis of mobility region from pBR322
     53..207     -  CDS            lacZα (fragment): LacZα fragment of β-galactosidase; lacZ fragment
    210..247     -  misc_feature   MCS (fragment): pUC18/19 multiple cloning site
    256..307     -  misc_RNA       sTRSV HHRz: hammerhead ribozyme from the tobacco ringspot virus satellite RNA (Khvorova et al., 2003)
    391..425     -  CDS            M13 gene VI (fragment): pVI; VI; minor coat protein
    426..782     -  promoter       rrk1 promoter/leader: promoter and leader RNA for the Schizosaccharomyces pombe rrk1 gene encoding the K-RNA component of RNase P (Jacobs et al., 2014)
    792..810     -  misc_feature   MCS (fragment): pUC18/19 multiple cloning site
    841..863     -  protein_bind   lac operator (fragment): The lac repressor binds to the lac operator to inhibit transcription in E. coli. This inhibition can be relieved by adding lactose or isopropyl-β-D-thiogalactopyranoside (IPTG). lac repressor encoded by lacI
    867..897     -  promoter       lac promoter: promoter for the E. coli lac operon
    912..933     -  protein_bind   CAP binding site: CAP binding activates transcription in the presence of cAMP. E. coli catabolite activator protein
    946..1038    -  CDS            lacI (fragment): lac repressor; lacI; The lac repressor binds to the lac operator to inhibit transcription in E. coli. This inhibition can be relieved by adding lactose or isopropyl-β-D-thiogalactopyranoside (IPTG).
   1221..1809    -  rep_origin     ori: high-copy-number ColE1/pMB1/pBR322/pUC origin of replication
   1980..2840    -  CDS            AmpR: β-lactamase; bla; confers resistance to ampicillin, carbenicillin, and related antibiotics
   2841..2945    -  promoter       AmpR promoter: bla
   2974..3715    +  promoter       adh1 promoter: promoter for the Schizosaccharomyces pombe adh1 gene encoding alcohol dehydrogenase
   3717..3735    -  misc_feature   MCS (fragment): pUC18/19 multiple cloning site
   3736..7839    +  CDS            cas9: CAS9_STRP1 - Also known as csn1 From Streptococcus pyogenes serotype M1.
   7905..8152    +  terminator     CYC1 terminator: S. cerevisiae CYC1; transcription terminator for CYC1
   8226..8261    +  CDS            rop (fragment): Rop protein, which maintains plasmids at low copy number; rop
   8363..8412    +  misc_feature   bom (fragment): basis of mobility region from pBR322
   8420..8485    -  CDS            hus5 (fragment): UBC9_SCHPO - Also known as ubc9. Experimental evidence at protein level: Swiss-Prot protein existence level 1. Catalyzes the covalent attachment of ubiquitin-like protein SUMO/Smt3 to other proteins. Required for efficient recovery from DNA damage or S-phase arrest and normal mitosis. This may be as part of a checkpoint independent recovery process. From Schizosaccharomyces pombe (strain 972 / ATCC 24843) (Fission yeast).
   8539..8604    -  CDS            hus5 (fragment): UBC9_SCHPO - Also known as ubc9. Experimental evidence at protein level: Swiss-Prot protein existence level 1. Catalyzes the covalent attachment of ubiquitin-like protein SUMO/Smt3 to other proteins. Required for efficient recovery from DNA damage or S-phase arrest and normal mitosis. This may be as part of a checkpoint independent recovery process. From Schizosaccharomyces pombe (strain 972 / ATCC 24843) (Fission yeast).
   8765..9546    +  rep_origin     ars1: Schizosaccharomyces pombe autonomously replicating sequence ars1
   9620..9963    +  promoter       TEF promoter: Ashbya gossypii TEF promoter
   9970..10534   +  CDS            NrsR (fragment): nourseothricin acetyltransferase; Streptomyces noursei nat1; confers resistance to nourseothricin
  10542..10739   +  terminator     TEF terminator: Ashbya gossypii TEF terminator
