[The description below was written by a language model from this plasmid's Addgene catalogue record and pLannotate feature annotations shown in this document.]
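Description:
pMZ379 is a single-plasmid CRISPR vector for the fission yeast Schizosaccharomyces pombe, derived from the pMZ374 backbone, that carries Cas9 and an sgRNA expression cassette together with a nourseothricin marker. In E. coli it replicates from a high-copy ColE1/pUC-type origin and is selected with ampicillin through the β-lactamase gene. In fission yeast it is maintained episomally by the S. pombe ars1 autonomously replicating sequence. Transformants are selected with the NatMX cassette, in which the Streptomyces noursei nourseothricin acetyltransferase gene is flanked by the Ashbya gossypii TEF promoter and terminator. As a drug marker, this removes the need for an auxotrophic host strain.

The Streptococcus pyogenes Cas9 coding sequence is driven by the S. pombe adh1 promoter and followed by the S. cerevisiae CYC1 terminator. According to the record, it carries a silent mutation that removes a CspCI site, presumably so that this enzyme can be used elsewhere in the plasmid, for example for inserting guide sequences, although the record does not say so. The guide RNA cassette uses the rrk1 promoter and leader, taken from the gene for the RNA component of RNase P, with a hammerhead ribozyme annotated downstream. In this arrangement the leader is removed from the 5′ end and the ribozyme cleaves itself off the 3′ end, leaving a defined sgRNA. No specific targeting sequence is recorded, so the plasmid appears to be a general-purpose recipient for user-chosen guides. The remaining annotations (lacZα, lac promoter and operator, lacI, rop, bom, M13 gene VI and hus5 fragments) are short backbone remnants or incidental matches rather than functional parts. The plasmid is used for Cas9-mediated genome editing in fission yeast.
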