Addgene plasmid #74215: pMZ379
Purpose: Combined sgRNA/Cas9 vector with NatMX marker
Depositing lab: Mikel Zaratiegui. Depositing organization: Rutgers, The State University of New Jersey.
Backbone
  Vector backbone: pMZ374
  Vector type: Yeast Expression, CRISPR
  Selectable markers: nourseothricin
Growth in bacteria
  Bacterial resistance: Ampicillin, 100 μg/mL
  Growth temperature: 37°C
  Growth strain: DH5alpha
  Copy number: Unknown
Gene/Insert 1
  Gene/Insert name: Cas9
  Mutation: Silent muation of the CspCI site
  Promoter: adh1
  Cloning method: Gibson Cloning
  Sequencing primers: 5′ GGT TTT CAG TAT AAT GTT ACA TGC G
Gene/Insert 2
  Gene/Insert name: rrk1:sgRNA
  Promoter: rrk1
  Cloning method: Gibson Cloning
  Sequencing primers: 5′ TGT AAA ACG ACG GCC AGT
Terms and licenses: Academic/Nonprofit Terms; Industry Terms: Not Available to Industry
How to cite: pMZ379 was a gift from Mikel Zaratiegui (Addgene plasmid # 74215 ; http://n2t.net/addgene:74215 ; RRID:Addgene_74215)
