>Addgene plasmid #74215 | pMZ379 | addgene partial sequence | sequence record 141046 | CYC1 5'-GCGTGAATGTAAGCGTGAC-3'
CCTTCCTCTTCTTCTTGGGGTCAGCCCTGCTGTCTCCACCGAGCTGAGAGAGGTCGATTCTTGTTTCATA
GAGCCCCGTAATTGACTGATGAATCAGTGTGGCGTCCAGGACCTCCTTTGTAGAGGTGTACCGCTTTCTG
TCTATGGTGGTGTCGAAGTACTTGAAGGCTGCAGGCGCGCCCAAGTTGGTCAGAGTAAACAAGTGGATAA
TGTTTTCTGCCTGCTCCCTGATGGGCTTATCCCTGTGCTTATTGTAAGCAGAAAGCACCTTATCGAGGTT
AGCGTCGGCGAGGATCACTCTTTTGGAGAATTCGCTTATTTGCTCGATGATCTCATCAAGGTAGTGTTTG
TGTTGTTCCACGAACAGCTGCTTCTGCTCATTATCTTCGGGAGACCCTTTGAGCTTTTCATAGTGGCTGG
CCAGATACAAGAAATTAACGTATTTAGAGGGCAGTGCCAGCTCGTTACCTTTCTGCAGCTCGCCCGCACT
AGCGAGCATTCGTTTCCGGCCGTTTTCAAGCTCAAAGAGAGAGTACTTGGGAAGCTTAATGATGAGGTCT
TTTTTGACCTCTTTATATCCTTTCGCCTCGAGAAAGTCGATGGGGTTTTTTTCGAAGCTTGATCGCTCCA
TGATTGTGATGCCCAGCAGTTCCTTGACGCTTTTGAGTTTTTTAGACTTCCCTTTCTCCACTTTGGCCAC
AACCAGTACACTGTAAGCGACTGTAGGAGAATCGAATCCGCCGTATTTCTTGGGGTCCCAATCTTTTTTG
CGTGCGATCAGCTTGTCGCTGTTCCTTTTCGGGAGGATACTTTCCTTGGAGAAGCCTCCGGTCTGTACTT
CGGTCTTTTTAACGATGTTCACCTGCGGCATGGACAG
