>Addgene plasmid #74215 | pMZ379 | addgene partial sequence | sequence record 141047 | Tef-promoter-F 5'-GGATACAGTTCTCACATCAC-3'
CTTGACGACACGGCTTACCGGTACCGCACCAGTGTCCCGGGGGACGCCGAGGCCATCGAGGCACTGGATG
GGTCCTTCACCACCGACACCGTCTTCCGCGTCACCGCCACCGGGGACGGCTTCACCCTGCGGGAGGTGCC
GGTGGACCCGCCCCTGACCAAGGTGTTCCCCGACGACGAATCGGACGACGAATCGGACGACGGGGAGGAC
GGCGACCCGGACTCCCGGACGTTCGTCGCGTACGGGGACGACGGCGACCTGGCGGGCTTCGTGGTCGTCT
CGTACTCCGGCTGGAACCGCCGGCTGACCGTCGAGGACATCGAGGTCGCCCCGGAGCACCGGGGGCACGG
GGTCGGGCGCGCGTTGATGGGGCTCGCGACGGAGTTCGCCCGCGAGCGGGGCGCCGGGCACCTCTGGCTG
GAGGTCACCAACGTCAACGCACCGGCGATCCACGCGTACCGGCGGATGGGGTTCACCCTCTGCGGCCTGG
ACACCGCCCTGTACGACGGCACCGCCTCGGACGGCGAGCAGGCGCTCTACATGAGCATGCCCTGCCCCTA
ATCAGTACTGACAATAAAAAGATTCTTGTTTTCAAGAACTTGTCATTTGTATAGTTTTTTTATATTGTAG
TTGTTCTATTTTAATCAAATGTTAGCGTGATTTATATTTTTTTTCGCCTCGACATCATCTGCCCAGATGC
GAAGTTAAGTGCGCAGAAAGTAATATCATGCGTCAATCGTATGTGAATGCTGGTCGCTATACTGGGTGTG
AAATACCGCACAGATGCGTAAGGAGAAAATACCGCATC
